Addgene plasmid #192683: LentiU6-hMYOD1 gRNA_multi1-3-MS2-Puro
Purpose: Lentiviral expression of multi gNAs targeting hMYOD1 promoter to activate human MYOD1 transcription
Depositing lab: Jeffrey Miner. Depositing organization: Washington University in Saint Louis. Publication: Comparative analysis of dCas9-VP64 variants and multiplexed guide RNAs mediating CRISPR activation. Omachi K, Miner JH. PLoS One. 2022 Jun 28;17(6):e0270008. doi: 10.1371/journal.pone.0270008. eCollection 2022. PubMed 35763517.
Backbone
  Vector backbone: pLenti
  Vector type: Mammalian Expression, CRISPR
Growth in bacteria
  Bacterial resistance: Ampicillin, 100 μg/mL
  Growth temperature: 37°C
  Growth strain: NEB Stable
  Copy number: High Copy
Gene/Insert
  Gene/Insert name: Human MYOD1 activating gRNAs #1,2,3
  gRNA/shRNA sequence: GGGCCCCTGCGGCCACCCC, CTCCCTCCCTGCCCGGTAG, AGGTTTGGAAAGGGCGTGC
  Species: H. sapiens (human)
  Entrez Gene: MYOD1 (a.k.a. CMYP17, MYF3, MYOD, MYODRIF, PUM, bHLHc1)
  Promoter: U6
  Cloning method: Gibson Cloning
Terms and licenses: Academic/Nonprofit Terms; Industry Terms: Not Available to Industry
Depositor comments: Plasmid lacks cPPT/CTS, but depositor confirmed that plasmid function is not affected.
How to cite: LentiU6-hMYOD1 gRNA_multi1-3-MS2-Puro was a gift from Jeffrey Miner (Addgene plasmid # 192683 ; http://n2t.net/addgene:192683 ; RRID:Addgene_192683)
