[The description below was written by a language model from this plasmid's Addgene catalogue record and pLannotate feature annotations shown in this document.]
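Description:
LentiU6-hMYOD1 gRNA_multi1-3-MS2-Puro is a third-generation-style, self-inactivating lentiviral transfer plasmid (pLenti backbone, about 9 kb) built for CRISPR activation of the human MYOD1 gene. In bacteria it is maintained through a high-copy ColE1/pUC-type origin with ampicillin selection via β-lactamase. The backbone also carries an f1 origin and remnants of lac/T7/T3 cloning-vector elements. The viral portion comprises an RSV promoter fused to a truncated HIV-1 5' LTR, the Ψ packaging signal with adjoining gag fragment, the RRE for Rev-dependent export of the genomic RNA, and a ΔU3 3' LTR followed by an SV40 poly(A) signal and SV40 origin. The depositor notes that the plasmid lacks the cPPT/CTS element (only a short fragment is annotated near the 3' LTR) and reports that function is not affected.

The payload is three tandem guide RNA cassettes assembled by Gibson cloning, each with its own human U6 RNA polymerase III promoter. Each guide targets a different site in the MYOD1 promoter. In every cassette the Streptococcus pyogenes guide scaffold is interrupted by two MS2 stem loops, which bind the bacteriophage MS2 coat protein. This lets MS2-fused transcriptional activators be recruited alongside a dCas9 activator, which must be supplied from a separate construct. Downstream, the EF-1α core promoter with its intron A drives puromycin N-acetyltransferase for selection of transduced mammalian cells, and a WPRE enhances transcript expression. The plasmid is intended for delivering multiplexed guides from a single vector to switch on endogenous MYOD1 transcription, and it comes from work comparing dCas9-VP64 variants and multiplexed guide RNAs for CRISPR activation.
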