Features (pLannotate 1.2.2; 41 found; start..end, strand, type, name):
      3..185     +  CDS            env (fragment): ENV_HV1H2 - Experimental evidence at protein level: Swiss-Prot protein existence level 1. [Transmembrane protein gp41]: Acts as a class I viral fusion protein. Under the current model, the protein has at least 3 conformational states: pre-fusion native state, pre-hairpin intermediate state, and post-fusion hairpin state. During fusion of viral and target intracellular membranes, the coiled coil regions (heptad repeats) assume a trimer-of-hairpins structure, positioning the fusion peptide in close proximity to the C-terminal region of the ectodomain. The formation of this structure appears to d
    180..420     +  promoter       U6 promoter: RNA polymerase III promoter for human U6 snRNA
    466..484     +  misc_RNA       MS2 stem loop: stem loop that binds the bacteriophage MS2 coat protein
    495..531     +  misc_RNA       gRNA scaffold (fragment): guide RNA scaffold for the Streptococcus pyogenes CRISPR/Cas9 system
    536..554     +  misc_RNA       MS2 stem loop: stem loop that binds the bacteriophage MS2 coat protein
    565..584     +  misc_RNA       gRNA scaffold (fragment): guide RNA scaffold for the Streptococcus pyogenes CRISPR/Cas9 system
    597..837     +  promoter       U6 promoter: RNA polymerase III promoter for human U6 snRNA
    883..901     +  misc_RNA       MS2 stem loop: stem loop that binds the bacteriophage MS2 coat protein
    912..948     +  misc_RNA       gRNA scaffold (fragment): guide RNA scaffold for the Streptococcus pyogenes CRISPR/Cas9 system
    953..971     +  misc_RNA       MS2 stem loop: stem loop that binds the bacteriophage MS2 coat protein
    982..1001    +  misc_RNA       gRNA scaffold (fragment): guide RNA scaffold for the Streptococcus pyogenes CRISPR/Cas9 system
   1014..1254    +  promoter       U6 promoter: RNA polymerase III promoter for human U6 snRNA
   1300..1318    +  misc_RNA       MS2 stem loop: stem loop that binds the bacteriophage MS2 coat protein
   1329..1365    +  misc_RNA       gRNA scaffold (fragment): guide RNA scaffold for the Streptococcus pyogenes CRISPR/Cas9 system
   1370..1388    +  misc_RNA       MS2 stem loop: stem loop that binds the bacteriophage MS2 coat protein
   1399..1418    +  misc_RNA       gRNA scaffold (fragment): guide RNA scaffold for the Streptococcus pyogenes CRISPR/Cas9 system
   1442..1460    +  CDS            small t antigen (fragment): SV40 (simian virus 40) small t antigen
   1486..1697    +  promoter       EF-1α core promoter: core promoter for human elongation factor EF-1α
   1698..2636    +  intron         EF-1α intron A: intron upstream of the start codon of human EF-1α
   2658..3257    +  CDS            PuroR (fragment): puromycin N-acetyltransferase; pac from Streptomyces; confers resistance to puromycin
   3273..3861    +  misc_feature   WPRE: woodchuck hepatitis virus posttranscriptional regulatory element
   3912..3931    +  misc_feature   cPPT/CTS (fragment): central polypurine tract and central termination sequence of HIV-1
   3933..4166    +  LTR            3' LTR (ΔU3): self-inactivating 3' long terminal repeat (LTR) from HIV-1
   4244..4365    +  polyA_signal   SV40 poly(A) signal: SV40 polyadenylation signal
   4405..4540    +  rep_origin     SV40 ori: SV40 origin of replication
   4561..4579    -  promoter       T7 promoter: promoter for bacteriophage T7 RNA polymerase
   4587..4742    +  CDS            lacZα (fragment): LacZα fragment of β-galactosidase; lacZ fragment
   4747..5175    +  rep_origin     f1 ori (sequence partly withheld): f1 bacteriophage origin of replication; arrow indicates direction of (+) strand synthesis
   5228..5332    +  promoter       AmpR promoter: bla
   5333..6193    +  CDS            AmpR: β-lactamase; bla; confers resistance to ampicillin, carbenicillin, and related antibiotics
   6364..6952    +  rep_origin     ori: high-copy-number ColE1/pMB1/pBR322/pUC origin of replication
   7135..7227    +  CDS            lacI (fragment): lac repressor; lacI; The lac repressor binds to the lac operator to inhibit transcription in E. coli. This inhibition can be relieved by adding lactose or isopropyl-β-D-thiogalactopyranoside (IPTG).
   7240..7261    +  protein_bind   CAP binding site: CAP binding activates transcription in the presence of cAMP. E. coli catabolite activator protein
   7276..7306    +  promoter       lac promoter: promoter for the E. coli lac operon
   7314..7330    +  protein_bind   lac operator: The lac repressor binds to the lac operator to inhibit transcription in E. coli. This inhibition can be relieved by adding lactose or isopropyl-β-D-thiogalactopyranoside (IPTG). lac repressor encoded by lacI
   7375..7393    +  promoter       T3 promoter: promoter for bacteriophage T3 RNA polymerase
   7421..7647    +  promoter       RSV promoter: Rous sarcoma virus enhancer/promoter
   7648..7828    +  LTR            5' LTR (truncated): truncated 5' long terminal repeat (LTR) from HIV-1
   7875..8000    +  misc_feature   HIV-1 Ψ: packaging signal of human immunodeficiency virus type 1
   7984..8347    +  CDS            HIV-1 gag (fragment): gag protein from human immunodeficiency virus 1; gag
   8493..8726    +  misc_feature   RRE: The Rev response element (RRE) of HIV-1 allows for Rev-dependent mRNA export from the nucleus to the cytoplasm.
>Addgene plasmid #192683 | LentiU6-hMYOD1 gRNA_multi1-3-MS2-Puro | addgene full sequence | sequence record 380521 | Addgene NGS Result
TAACAAATTGGCTGTGGTATATAAAATTATTCATAATGATAGTAGGAGGCTTGGTAGGTTTAAGAATAGT
TTTTGCTGTACTTTCTATAGTGAATAGAGTTAGGCAGGGATATTCACCATTATCGTTTCAGACCCACCTC
CCAACCCCGAGGGGACCCAGAGGTACCGCTCTAGCTAGCGAGGGCCTATTTCCCATGATTCCTTCATATT
TGCATATACGATACAAGGCTGTTAGAGAGATAATTAGAATTAATTTGACTGTAAACACAAAGATATTAGT
ACAAAATACGTGACGTAGAAAGTAATAATTTCTTGGGTAGTTTGCAGTTTTAAAATTATGTTTTAAAATG
GACTATCATATGCTTACCGTAACTTGAAAGTATTTCGATTTCTTGGCTTTATATATCTTGTGGAAAGGAC
GAAACACCGGGCCCCTGCGGCCACCCCGGTTTTAGAGCTAGGCCAACATGAGGATCACCCATGTCTGCAG
GGCCTAGCAAGTTAAAATAAGGCTAGTCCGTTATCAACTTGGCCAACATGAGGATCACCCATGTCTGCAG
GGCCAAGTGGCACCGAGTCGGTGCTTTTTTCTCTAGGAGGGCCTATTTCCCATGATTCCTTCATATTTGC
ATATACGATACAAGGCTGTTAGAGAGATAATTAGAATTAATTTGACTGTAAACACAAAGATATTAGTACA
AAATACGTGACGTAGAAAGTAATAATTTCTTGGGTAGTTTGCAGTTTTAAAATTATGTTTTAAAATGGAC
TATCATATGCTTACCGTAACTTGAAAGTATTTCGATTTCTTGGCTTTATATATCTTGTGGAAAGGACGAA
ACACCGCTCCCTCCCTGCCCGGTAGGTTTTAGAGCTAGGCCAACATGAGGATCACCCATGTCTGCAGGGC
CTAGCAAGTTAAAATAAGGCTAGTCCGTTATCAACTTGGCCAACATGAGGATCACCCATGTCTGCAGGGC
CAAGTGGCACCGAGTCGGTGCTTTTTTTCTAGAGAGGGCCTATTTCCCATGATTCCTTCATATTTGCATA
TACGATACAAGGCTGTTAGAGAGATAATTAGAATTAATTTGACTGTAAACACAAAGATATTAGTACAAAA
TACGTGACGTAGAAAGTAATAATTTCTTGGGTAGTTTGCAGTTTTAAAATTATGTTTTAAAATGGACTAT
CATATGCTTACCGTAACTTGAAAGTATTTCGATTTCTTGGCTTTATATATCTTGTGGAAAGGACGAAACA
CCGAGGTTTGGAAAGGGCGTGCGTTTTAGAGCTAGGCCAACATGAGGATCACCCATGTCTGCAGGGCCTA
GCAAGTTAAAATAAGGCTAGTCCGTTATCAACTTGGCCAACATGAGGATCACCCATGTCTGCAGGGCCAA
GTGGCACCGAGTCGGTGCTTTTTTCTAGAAGAATTCGCTAGCTAGGTCTTGAAAGGAGTGGGAATTGGCT
CCGGTGCCCGTCAGTGGGCAGAGCGCACATCGCCCACAGTCCCCGAGAAGTTGGGGGGAGGGGTCGGCAA
TTGATCCGGTGCCTAGAGAAGGTGGCGCGGGGTAAACTGGGAAAGTGATGTCGTGTACTGGCTCCGCCTT
TTTCCCGAGGGTGGGGGAGAACCGTATATAAGTGCAGTAGTCGCCGTGAACGTTCTTTTTCGCAACGGGT
TTGCCGCCAGAACACAGGTAAGTGCCGTGTGTGGTTCCCGCGGGCCTGGCCTCTTTACGGGTTATGGCCC
TTGCGTGCCTTGAATTACTTCCACCTGGCTGCAGTACGTGATTCTTGATCCCGAGCTTCGGGTTGGAAGT
GGGTGGGAGAGTTCGAGGCCTTGCGCTTAAGGAGCCCCTTCGCCTCGTGCTTGAGTTGAGGCCTGGCCTG
GGCGCTGGGGCCGCCGCGTGCGAATCTGGTGGCACCTTCGCGCCTGTCTCGCTGCTTTCGATAAGTCTCT
AGCCATTTAAAATTTTTGATGACCTGCTGCGACGCTTTTTTTCTGGCAAGATAGTCTTGTAAATGCGGGC
CAAGATCTGCACACTGGTATTTCGGTTTTTGGGGCCGCGGGCGGCGACGGGGCCCGTGCGTCCCAGCGCA
CATGTTCGGCGAGGCGGGGCCTGCGAGCGCGGCCACCGAGAATCGGACGGGGGTAGTCTCAAGCTGGCCG
GCCTGCTCTGGTGCCTGGCCTCGCGCCGCCGTGTATCGCCCCGCCCTGGGCGGCAAGGCTGGCCCGGTCG
GCACCAGTTGCGTGAGCGGAAAGATGGCCGCTTCCCGGCCCTGCTGCAGGGAGCTCAAAATGGAGGACGC
GGCGCTCGGGAGAGCGGGCGGGTGAGTCACCCACACAAAGGAAAAGGGCCTTTCCGTCCTCAGCCGTCGC
TTCATGTGACTCCACGGAGTACCGGGCGCCGTCCAGGCACCTCGATTAGTTCTCGAGCTTTTGGAGTACG
TCGTCTTTAGGTTGGGGGGAGGGGTTTTATGCGATGGAGTTTCCCCACACTGAGTGGGTGGAGACTGAAG
TTAGGCCAGCTTGGCACTTGATGTAATTCTCCTTGGAATTTGCCCTTTTTGAGTTTGGATCTTGGTTCAT
TCTCAAGCCTCAGACAGTGGTTCAAAGTTTTTTTCTTCCATTTCAGGTGTCGTGACGTACGGCCACCATG
ACCGAGTACAAGCCCACGGTGCGCCTCGCCACCCGCGACGACGTCCCCAGGGCCGTACGCACCCTCGCCG
CCGCGTTCGCCGACTACCCCGCCACGCGCCACACCGTCGATCCGGACCGCCACATCGAGCGGGTCACCGA
GCTGCAAGAACTCTTCCTCACGCGCGTCGGGCTCGACATCGGCAAGGTGTGGGTCGCGGACGACGGCGCC
GCCGTGGCGGTCTGGACCACGCCGGAGAGCGTCGAAGCGGGGGCGGTGTTCGCCGAGATCGGCCCGCGCA
TGGCCGAGTTGAGCGGTTCCCGGCTGGCCGCGCAGCAACAGATGGAAGGCCTCCTGGCGCCGCACCGGCC
CAAGGAGCCCGCGTGGTTCCTGGCCACCGTCGGAGTCTCGCCCGACCACCAGGGCAAGGGTCTGGGCAGC
GCCGTCGTGCTCCCCGGAGTGGAGGCGGCCGAGCGCGCCGGGGTGCCCGCCTTCCTGGAGACCTCCGCGC
CCCGCAACCTCCCCTTCTACGAGCGGCTCGGCTTCACCGTCACCGCCGACGTCGAGGTGCCCGAAGGACC
GCGCACCTGGTGCATGACCCGCAAGCCCGGTGCCTGAACGCGTTAAGTCGACAATCAACCTCTGGATTAC
AAAATTTGTGAAAGATTGACTGGTATTCTTAACTATGTTGCTCCTTTTACGCTATGTGGATACGCTGCTT
TAATGCCTTTGTATCATGCTATTGCTTCCCGTATGGCTTTCATTTTCTCCTCCTTGTATAAATCCTGGTT
GCTGTCTCTTTATGAGGAGTTGTGGCCCGTTGTCAGGCAACGTGGCGTGGTGTGCACTGTGTTTGCTGAC
GCAACCCCCACTGGTTGGGGCATTGCCACCACCTGTCAGCTCCTTTCCGGGACTTTCGCTTTCCCCCTCC
CTATTGCCACGGCGGAACTCATCGCCGCCTGCCTTGCCCGCTGCTGGACAGGGGCTCGGCTGTTGGGCAC
TGACAATTCCGTGGTGTTGTCGGGGAAATCATCGTCCTTTCCTTGGCTGCTCGCCTGTGTTGCCACCTGG
ATTCTGCGCGGGACGTCCTTCTGCTACGTCCCTTCGGCCCTCAATCCAGCGGACCTTCCTTCCCGCGGCC
TGCTGCCGGCTCTGCGGCCTCTTCCGCGTCTTCGCCTTCGCCCTCAGACGAGTCGGATCTCCCTTTGGGC
CGCCTCCCCGCGTCGACTTTAAGACCAATGACTTACAAGGCAGCTGTAGATCTTAGCCACTTTTTAAAAG
AAAAGGGGGGACTGGAAGGGCTAATTCACTCCCAACGAAGACAAGATCTGCTTTTTGCTTGTACTGGGTC
TCTCTGGTTAGACCAGATCTGAGCCTGGGAGCTCTCTGGCTAACTAGGGAACCCACTGCTTAAGCCTCAA
TAAAGCTTGCCTTGAGTGCTTCAAGTAGTGTGTGCCCGTCTGTTGTGTGACTCTGGTAACTAGAGATCCC
TCAGACCCTTTTAGTCAGTGTGGAAAATCTCTAGCAGTACGTATAGTAGTTCATGTCATCTTATTATTCA
GTATTTATAACTTGCAAAGAAATGAATATCAGAGAGTGAGAGGAACTTGTTTATTGCAGCTTATAATGGT
TACAAATAAAGCAATAGCATCACAAATTTCACAAATAAAGCATTTTTTTCACTGCATTCTAGTTGTGGTT
TGTCCAAACTCATCAATGTATCTTATCATGTCTGGCTCTAGCTATCCCGCCCCTAACTCCGCCCATCCCG
CCCCTAACTCCGCCCAGTTCCGCCCATTCTCCGCCCCATGGCTGACTAATTTTTTTTATTTATGCAGAGG
CCGAGGCCGCCTCGGCCTCTGAGCTATTCCAGAAGTAGTGAGGAGGCTTTTTTGGAGGCCTAGGGACGTA
CCCAATTCGCCCTATAGTGAGTCGTATTACGCGCGCTCACTGGCCGTCGTTTTACAACGTCGTGACTGGG
AAAACCCTGGCGTTACCCAACTTAATCGCCTTGCAGCACATCCCCCTTTCGCCAGCTGGCGTAATAGCGA
AGAGGCCCGCACCGATCGCCCTTCCCAACAGTTGCGCAGCCTGAATGGCGAATGGG
[124 nt withheld, positions 4747-4870]
C
[91 nt withheld, positions 4872-4962]
A
[49 nt withheld, positions 4964-5012]
CCTTTGACGTTGGAGTCCACGTTCTTT
[37 nt withheld, positions 5040-5076]
ACCCTATCTCGGTCTATTCTTTTGATTTATAAGGGATTTTGCCGATTTCGGCCTATTGGTTAAAAAATGA
GCTGATTTAACAAAAATTTAACGCGAATTTTAACAAAATATTAACGCTTACAATTTAGGTGGCACTTTTC
GGGGAAATGTGCGCGGAACCCCTATTTGTTTATTTTTCTAAATACATTCAAATATGTATCCGCTCATGAG
ACAATAACCCTGATAAATGCTTCAATAATATTGAAAAAGGAAGAGTATGAGTATTCAACATTTCCGTGTC
GCCCTTATTCCCTTTTTTGCGGCATTTTGCCTTCCTGTTTTTGCTCACCCAGAAACGCTGGTGAAAGTAA
AAGATGCTGAAGATCAGTTGGGTGCACGAGTGGGTTACATCGAACTGGATCTCAACAGCGGTAAGATCCT
TGAGAGTTTTCGCCCCGAAGAACGTTTTCCAATGATGAGCACTTTTAAAGTTCTGCTATGTGGCGCGGTA
TTATCCCGTATTGACGCCGGGCAAGAGCAACTCGGTCGCCGCATACACTATTCTCAGAATGACTTGGTTG
AGTACTCACCAGTCACAGAAAAGCATCTTACGGATGGCATGACAGTAAGAGAATTATGCAGTGCTGCCAT
AACCATGAGTGATAACACTGCGGCCAACTTACTTCTGACAACGATCGGAGGACCGAAGGAGCTAACCGCT
TTTTTGCACAACATGGGGGATCATGTAACTCGCCTTGATCGTTGGGAACCGGAGCTGAATGAAGCCATAC
CAAACGACGAGCGTGACACCACGATGCCTGTAGCAATGGCAACAACGTTGCGCAAACTATTAACTGGCGA
ACTACTTACTCTAGCTTCCCGGCAACAATTAATAGACTGGATGGAGGCGGATAAAGTTGCAGGACCACTT
CTGCGCTCGGCCCTTCCGGCTGGCTGGTTTATTGCTGATAAATCTGGAGCCGGTGAGCGTGGGTCTCGCG
GTATCATTGCAGCACTGGGGCCAGATGGTAAGCCCTCCCGTATCGTAGTTATCTACACGACGGGGAGTCA
GGCAACTATGGATGAACGAAATAGACAGATCGCTGAGATAGGTGCCTCACTGATTAAGCATTGGTAACTG
TCAGACCAAGTTTACTCATATATACTTTAGATTGATTTAAAACTTCATTTTTAATTTAAAAGGATCTAGG
TGAAGATCCTTTTTGATAATCTCATGACCAAAATCCCTTAACGTGAGTTTTCGTTCCACTGAGCGTCAGA
CCCCGTAGAAAAGATCAAAGGATCTTCTTGAGATCCTTTTTTTCTGCGCGTAATCTGCTGCTTGCAAACA
AAAAAACCACCGCTACCAGCGGTGGTTTGTTTGCCGGATCAAGAGCTACCAACTCTTTTTCCGAAGGTAA
CTGGCTTCAGCAGAGCGCAGATACCAAATACTGTTCTTCTAGTGTAGCCGTAGTTAGGCCACCACTTCAA
GAACTCTGTAGCACCGCCTACATACCTCGCTCTGCTAATCCTGTTACCAGTGGCTGCTGCCAGTGGCGAT
AAGTCGTGTCTTACCGGGTTGGACTCAAGACGATAGTTACCGGATAAGGCGCAGCGGTCGGGCTGAACGG
GGGGTTCGTGCACACAGCCCAGCTTGGAGCGAACGACCTACACCGAACTGAGATACCTACAGCGTGAGCT
ATGAGAAAGCGCCACGCTTCCCGAAGGGAGAAAGGCGGACAGGTATCCGGTAAGCGGCAGGGTCGGAACA
GGAGAGCGCACGAGGGAGCTTCCAGGGGGAAACGCCTGGTATCTTTATAGTCCTGTCGGGTTTCGCCACC
TCTGACTTGAGCGTCGATTTTTGTGATGCTCGTCAGGGGGGCGGAGCCTATGGAAAAACGCCAGCAACGC
GGCCTTTTTACGGTTCCTGGCCTTTTGCTGGCCTTTTGCTCACATGTTCTTTCCTGCGTTATCCCCTGAT
TCTGTGGATAACCGTATTACCGCCTTTGAGTGAGCTGATACCGCTCGCCGCAGCCGAACGACCGAGCGCA
GCGAGTCAGTGAGCGAGGAAGCGGAAGAGCGCCCAATACGCAAACCGCCTCTCCCCGCGCGTTGGCCGAT
TCATTAATGCAGCTGGCACGACAGGTTTCCCGACTGGAAAGCGGGCAGTGAGCGCAACGCAATTAATGTG
AGTTAGCTCACTCATTAGGCACCCCAGGCTTTACACTTTATGCTTCCGGCTCGTATGTTGTGTGGAATTG
TGAGCGGATAACAATTTCACACAGGAAACAGCTATGACCATGATTACGCCAAGCGCGCAATTAACCCTCA
CTAAAGGGAACAAAAGCTGGAGCTGCAAGCTTAATGTAGTCTTATGCAATACTCTTGTAGTCTTGCAACA
TGGTAACGATGAGTTAGCAACATGCCTTACAAGGAGAGAAAAAGCACCGTGCATGCCGATTGGTGGAAGT
AAGGTGGTACGATCGTGCCTTATTAGGAAGGCAACAGACGGGTCTGACATGGATTGGACGAACCACTGAA
TTGCCGCATTGCAGAGATATTGTATTTAAGTGCCTAGCTCGATACATAAACGGGTCTCTCTGGTTAGACC
AGATCTGAGCCTGGGAGCTCTCTGGCTAACTAGGGAACCCACTGCTTAAGCCTCAATAAAGCTTGCCTTG
AGTGCTTCAAGTAGTGTGTGCCCGTCTGTTGTGTGACTCTGGTAACTAGAGATCCCTCAGACCCTTTTAG
TCAGTGTGGAAAATCTCTAGCAGTGGCGCCCGAACAGGGACTTGAAAGCGAAAGGGAAACCAGAGGAGCT
CTCTCGACGCAGGACTCGGCTTGCTGAAGCGCGCACGGCAAGAGGCGAGGGGCGGCGACTGGTGAGTACG
CCAAAAATTTTGACTAGCGGAGGCTAGAAGGAGAGAGATGGGTGCGAGAGCGTCAGTATTAAGCGGGGGA
GAATTAGATCGCGATGGGAAAAAATTCGGTTAAGGCCAGGGGGAAAGAAAAAATATAAATTAAAACATAT
AGTATGGGCAAGCAGGGAGCTAGAACGATTCGCAGTTAATCCTGGCCTGTTAGAAACATCAGAAGGCTGT
AGACAAATACTGGGACAGCTACAACCATCCCTTCAGACAGGATCAGAAGAACTTAGATCATTATATAATA
CAGTAGCAACCCTCTATTGTGTGCATCAAAGGATAGAGATAAAAGACACCAAGGAAGCTTTAGACAAGAT
AGAGGAAGAGCAAAACAAAAGTAAGACCACCGCACAGCAAGCGGCCGCTGATCTTCAGACCTGGAGGAGG
AGATATGAGGGACAATTGGAGAAGTGAATTATATAAATATAAAGTAGTAAAAATTGAACCATTAGGAGTA
GCACCCACCAAGGCAAAGAGAAGAGTGGTGCAGAGAGAAAAAAGAGCAGTGGGAATAGGAGCTTTGTTCC
TTGGGTTCTTGGGAGCAGCAGGAAGCACTATGGGCGCAGCGTCAATGACGCTGACGGTACAGGCCAGACA
ATTATTGTCTGGTATAGTGCAGCAGCAGAACAATTTGCTGAGGGCTATTGAGGCGCAACAGCATCTGTTG
CAACTCACAGTCTGGGGCATCAAGCAGCTCCAGGCAAGAATCCTGGCTGTGGAAAGATACCTAAAGGATC
AACAGCTCCTGGGGATTTGGGGTTGCTCTGGAAAACTCATTTGCACCACTGCTGTGCCTTGGAATGCTAG
TTGGAGTAATAAATCTCTGGAACAGATTTGGAATCACACGACCTGGATGGAGTGGGACAGAGAAATTAAC
AATTACACAAGCTTAATACACTCCTTAATTGAAGAATCGCAAAACCAGCAAGAAAAGAATGAACAAGAAT
TATTGGAATTAGATAAATGGGCAAGTTTGTGGAATTGGTTTAACA
